Addgene plasmid #178152: CACNA1A_Halo_N_allele
Purpose: Donor vector for endogenous tagging of human CACNA1A at the N-terminus with halotag
Depositing lab: iPSC Neurodegenerative Disease Initiative (iNDI) & Michael Ward.
Backbone
  Vector backbone: pUC57-BsaI-Free
  Vector type: Donor vector
Growth in bacteria
  Bacterial resistance: Ampicillin, 100 μg/mL
  Growth temperature: 37°C
  Growth strain: DH5alpha
  Copy number: High Copy
Gene/Insert
  Gene/Insert name: Halotag (alt name: CACNA1A)
  Species: H. sapiens (human)
  Entrez Gene: CACNA1A (a.k.a. APCA, BI, CACNL1A4, CAV2.1, DEE42, EA2, EIEE42, FHM, HPCA, MHP, MHP1, SCA6)
  Cloning method: Unknown
Terms and licenses: Academic/Nonprofit Terms; Industry Terms: Not Available to Industry
How to cite: CACNA1A_Halo_N_allele was a gift from iPSC Neurodegenerative Disease Initiative (iNDI) & Michael Ward (Addgene plasmid # 178152 ; http://n2t.net/addgene:178152 ; RRID:Addgene_178152)
