[The description below was written by a language model from this plasmid's Addgene catalogue record and pLannotate feature annotations shown in this document.]
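Description:
CACNA1A_Halo_N_allele is a homology-directed repair donor plasmid built in the pUC57-BsaI-Free cloning backbone, intended for knocking a HaloTag coding sequence into the N-terminus of the endogenous human CACNA1A gene, which encodes the pore-forming α1A subunit of the P/Q-type (CaV2.1) voltage-gated calcium channel. The 4.4 kb plasmid is maintained in E. coli at high copy through a ColE1/pUC-type origin and is selected with ampicillin via the β-lactamase gene and its native promoter. The lac promoter/operator, CAP site and the fragments of lacZα, lacI, rop and bom in the annotation are remnants of the pUC-family backbone and have no role in the payload.

The insert centres on an open reading frame annotated as dhaA, the bacterial haloalkane dehalogenase from which HaloTag was engineered. It is followed shortly by a segment matching the start of the Cacna1a protein; the annotation tool matched the rat orthologue, although the record gives the species as human. This arrangement is consistent with the tag being placed in frame ahead of the first coding exon, with flanking genomic sequence serving as homology arms, though the arms and any linker are not explicitly annotated. No mammalian promoter is evident: the 18 bp "chicken β-actin promoter" hit is too short to be functional and is probably a chance match within the upstream sequence, so expression of the fusion would depend on the native CACNA1A locus after integration. The record does not state the nuclease or guide used with this donor. After integration, the tagged channel can be covalently labelled with HaloTag ligands for imaging or capture at endogenous expression levels, and the depositing initiative's name suggests use in human iPSC-derived models.
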