Features (pLannotate 1.2.2; 13 found; start..end, strand, type, name):
    215..232     +  promoter       chicken β-actin promoter (fragment): contains a 21-bp deletion relative to the standard chicken β-actin promoter
    289..1167    +  CDS            dhaA: DHAA_PSEPV - Experimental evidence at protein level: Swiss-Prot protein existence level 1. Catalyzes hydrolytic cleavage of carbon-halogen bonds in halogenated aliphatic compounds, leading to the formation of the corresponding primary alcohols, halide ions and protons. Has a broad substrate specificity, as it is able to dehalogenate mono- and di- chlorinated and brominated alkanes (up to at least C10), and the two isomers of 1,3-dichloropropene to 3-chloroallyl alcohol; the highest activity was found with 1,2-dibromoethane, while no activity was observed with the analog 1,2-dichloroethane. Fro
   1222..1521    +  CDS            Cacna1a (fragment): CAC1A_RAT - Also known as Cach4, Cacn3, Cacnl1a4. Experimental evidence at protein level: Swiss-Prot protein existence level 1. Voltage-sensitive calcium channels (VSCC) mediate the entry of calcium ions into excitable cells and are also involved in a variety of calcium-dependent processes, including muscle contraction, hormone or neurotransmitter release, gene expression, cell motility, cell division and cell death. The isoform alpha-1A gives rise to P and/or Q- type calcium currents. P/Q-type calcium channels belong to the 'high- voltage activated' (HVA) group and are specifically blocked by
   1670..1686    -  protein_bind   lac operator: The lac repressor binds to the lac operator to inhibit transcription in E. coli. This inhibition can be relieved by adding lactose or isopropyl-β-D-thiogalactopyranoside (IPTG). lac repressor encoded by lacI
   1694..1724    -  promoter       lac promoter: promoter for the E. coli lac operon
   1739..1760    -  protein_bind   CAP binding site: CAP binding activates transcription in the presence of cAMP. E. coli catabolite activator protein
   1773..1865    -  CDS            lacI (fragment): lac repressor; lacI; The lac repressor binds to the lac operator to inhibit transcription in E. coli. This inhibition can be relieved by adding lactose or isopropyl-β-D-thiogalactopyranoside (IPTG).
   2048..2636    -  rep_origin     ori: high-copy-number ColE1/pMB1/pBR322/pUC origin of replication
   2807..3667    -  CDS            AmpR: β-lactamase; bla; confers resistance to ampicillin, carbenicillin, and related antibiotics
   3668..3772    -  promoter       AmpR promoter: bla
   3867..3902    +  CDS            rop (fragment): Rop protein, which maintains plasmids at low copy number; rop
   4004..4103    +  misc_feature   bom (fragment): basis of mobility region from pBR322
   4109..4266    -  CDS            lacZα (fragment): LacZα fragment of β-galactosidase; lacZ fragment
>Addgene plasmid #178152 | CACNA1A_Halo_N_allele | addgene full sequence | sequence record 349370 | Addgene NGS Result
CCCCGCCCCCGCACCCTCCTCCCGCCCCTCCTTCTCCGGGGTCAGCCAGGAAGATGTCCCGAGCTGCTAT
CCCCGGCTCGGCCCGGGCAGCCGCCTTCTGAGCCCCCGACCCGAGGCGCCGAGCCGCCGCCGCCCGATGG
GCTGGGCCGTGGAGCGTCTCCGCAGTCGTAGCTCCAGCCGCCGCGCTCCCAGCCCCGGCAGCCTCAGCAT
CAGCGGCGGCGGCGGCGGCGGCGGCGTCTTCCGCATCGTTCGCCGCAGCGTAACCCGGAGCCCTTTGCTC
TTTGCAGAATGGCCGAGATCGGCACCGGCTTTCCCTTCGATCCTCACTACGTGGAAGTGCTGGGCGAGAG
AATGCACTATGTGGACGTGGGCCCCAGAGATGGAACCCCTGTGCTGTTTCTGCACGGCAACCCTACCAGC
AGCTACGTGTGGCGGAACATCATCCCTCACGTGGCCCCTACACACAGATGTATCGCCCCTGACCTGATCG
GCATGGGCAAGAGCGATAAGCCCGACCTGGGCTACTTCTTCGACGACCACGTGCGGTTCATGGACGCCTT
TATTGAGGCCCTCGGCCTGGAAGAGGTGGTGCTGGTTATTCACGATTGGGGCAGCGCCCTGGGATTCCAC
TGGGCCAAGAGAAACCCCGAGAGAGTGAAGGGAATCGCCTTCATGGAATTCATCAGGCCCATTCCTACCT
GGGACGAGTGGCCTGAGTTCGCCAGAGAGACATTCCAGGCCTTCAGAACCACCGACGTGGGCAGAAAGCT
GATCATCGACCAGAACGTGTTCATCGAGGGCACCCTGCCTATGGGAGTCGTCAGACCACTGACCGAGGTG
GAAATGGACCACTACAGAGAGCCCTTTCTGAACCCCGTGGACCGGGAACCTCTTTGGAGATTCCCCAACG
AGCTGCCCATTGCCGGCGAGCCTGCTAATATTGTGGCCCTGGTGGAAGAGTACATGGACTGGCTGCATCA
GAGCCCCGTGCCTAAGCTGCTGTTTTGGGGAACACCCGGCGTGCTGATTCCTCCTGCTGAAGCTGCCAGA
CTGGCCAAGAGCCTGCCTAATTGCAAGGCCGTGGATATCGGCCCTGGCCTGAATCTGCTGCAAGAGGACA
ACCCCGATCTGATCGGCTCCGAGATTGCCAGATGGCTGAGCACCCTGGAAATCAGCGGAGGAGGAGGTTC
TGGAGGCGGTGGAAGTGGTGGCGGAGGTAGCGCCCGCTTCGGAGACGAGATGCCGGCCCGCTACGGGGGA
GGAGGCTCCGGGGCAGCCGCCGGGGTGGTCGTGGGCAGCGGAGGCGGGCGAGGAGCCGGGGGCAGCCGGC
AGGGCGGGCAGCCCGGGGCGCAAAGGATGTACAAGCAGTCAATGGCGCAGAGAGCGCGGACCATGGCACT
CTACAACCCCATCCCCGTCCGACAGAACTGCCTCACGGTTAACCGGTCTCTCTTCCTCTTCAGCGAAGAC
AACGTGGTGAGAAAATACGCCAAAAAGATCACCGAATGGCCATATCCTTTTGCCCGAACCCCAGCAGCAG
CTGCGCCTCCCCCTCCTCCCTCCGCCTCCCCTCTTCCAGGCTGGGAGAGAGACCCGGGGGTTGATGGGAG
GTGGGGAGGAGCTCGAGAAGCTTGGCGTAATCATGGTCATAGCTGTTTCCTGTGTGAAATTGTTATCCGC
TCACAATTCCACACAACATACGAGCCGGAAGCATAAAGTGTAAAGCCTGGGGTGCCTAATGAGTGAGCTA
ACTCACATTAATTGCGTTGCGCTCACTGCCCGCTTTCCAGTCGGGAAACCTGTCGTGCCAGCTGCATTAA
TGAATCGGCCAACGCGCGGGGAGAGGCGGTTTGCGTATTGGGCGCTCTTCCGCTTCCTCGCTCACTGACT
CGCTGCGCTCGGTCGTTCGGCTGCGGCGAGCGGTATCAGCTCACTCAAAGGCGGTAATACGGTTATCCAC
AGAATCAGGGGATAACGCAGGAAAGAACATGTGAGCAAAAGGCCAGCAAAAGGCCAGGAACCGTAAAAAG
GCCGCGTTGCTGGCGTTTTTCCATAGGCTCCGCCCCCCTGACGAGCATCACAAAAATCGACGCTCAAGTC
AGAGGTGGCGAAACCCGACAGGACTATAAAGATACCAGGCGTTTCCCCCTGGAAGCTCCCTCGTGCGCTC
TCCTGTTCCGACCCTGCCGCTTACCGGATACCTGTCCGCCTTTCTCCCTTCGGGAAGCGTGGCGCTTTCT
CATAGCTCACGCTGTAGGTATCTCAGTTCGGTGTAGGTCGTTCGCTCCAAGCTGGGCTGTGTGCACGAAC
CCCCCGTTCAGCCCGACCGCTGCGCCTTATCCGGTAACTATCGTCTTGAGTCCAACCCGGTAAGACACGA
CTTATCGCCACTGGCAGCAGCCACTGGTAACAGGATTAGCAGAGCGAGGTATGTAGGCGGTGCTACAGAG
TTCTTGAAGTGGTGGCCTAACTACGGCTACACTAGAAGAACAGTATTTGGTATCTGCGCTCTGCTGAAGC
CAGTTACCTTCGGAAAAAGAGTTGGTAGCTCTTGATCCGGCAAACAAACCACCGCTGGTAGCGGTGGTTT
TTTTGTTTGCAAGCAGCAGATTACGCGCAGAAAAAAAGGATCTCAAGAAGATCCTTTGATCTTTTCTACG
GGGTCTGACGCTCAGTGGAACGAAAACTCACGTTAAGGGATTTTGGTCATGAGATTATCAAAAAGGATCT
TCACCTAGATCCTTTTAAATTAAAAATGAAGTTTTAAATCAATCTAAAGTATATATGAGTAAACTTGGTC
TGACAGTTACCAATGCTTAATCAGTGAGGCACCTATCTCAGCGATCTGTCTATTTCGTTCATCCATAGTT
GCCTGACTCCCCGTCGTGTAGATAACTACGATACGGGAGGGCTTACCATCTGGCCCCAGTGCTGCAATGA
TACCGCGAGATCCACGCTCACCGGCTCCAGATTTATCAGCAATAAACCAGCCAGCCGGAAGGGCCGAGCG
CAGAAGTGGTCCTGCAACTTTATCCGCCTCCATCCAGTCTATTAATTGTTGCCGGGAAGCTAGAGTAAGT
AGTTCGCCAGTTAATAGTTTGCGCAACGTTGTTGCCATTGCTACAGGCATCGTGGTGTCACGCTCGTCGT
TTGGTATGGCTTCATTCAGCTCCGGTTCCCAACGATCAAGGCGAGTTACATGATCCCCCATGTTGTGCAA
AAAAGCGGTTAGCTCCTTCGGTCCTCCGATCGTTGTCAGAAGTAAGTTGGCCGCAGTGTTATCACTCATG
GTTATGGCAGCACTGCATAATTCTCTTACTGTCATGCCATCCGTAAGATGCTTTTCTGTGACTGGTGAGT
ACTCAACCAAGTCATTCTGAGAATAGTGTATGCGGCGACCGAGTTGCTCTTGCCCGGCGTCAATACGGGA
TAATACCGCGCCACATAGCAGAACTTTAAAAGTGCTCATCATTGGAAAACGTTCTTCGGGGCGAAAACTC
TCAAGGATCTTACCGCTGTTGAGATCCAGTTCGATGTAACCCACTCGTGCACCCAACTGATCTTCAGCAT
CTTTTACTTTCACCAGCGTTTCTGGGTGAGCAAAAACAGGAAGGCAAAATGCCGCAAAAAAGGGAATAAG
GGCGACACGGAAATGTTGAATACTCATACTCTTCCTTTTTCAATATTATTGAAGCATTTATCAGGGTTAT
TGTCTCATGAGCGGATACATATTTGAATGTATTTAGAAAAATAAACAAATAGGGGTTCCGCGCACATTTC
CCCGAAAAGTGCCACCTGACGTCTAAGAAACCATTATTATCATGACATTAACCTATAAAAATAGGCGTAT
CACGAGGCCCTTTCGTCTCGCGCGTTTCGGTGATGACGGTGAAAACCTCTGACACATGCAGCTCCCGGAG
ACGGTCACAGCTTGTCTGTAAGCGGATGCCGGGAGCAGACAAGCCCGTCAGGGCGCGTCAGCGGGTGTTG
GCGGGTGTCGGGGCTGGCTTAACTATGCGGCATCAGAGCAGATTGTACTGAGAGTGCACCATATGCGGTG
TGAAATACCGCACAGATGCGTAAGGAGAAAATACCGCATCAGGCGCCATTCGCCATTCAGGCTGCGCAAC
TGTTGGGAAGGGCGATCGGTGCGGGCCTCTTCGCTATTACGCCAGCTGGCGAAAGGGGGATGTGCTGCAA
GGCGATTAAGTTGGGTAACGCCAGGGTTTACCCAGTCACGACGTTGTAAAACGACGGCCAGTGAATTCCT
CTTTTTTTTTTTTTCCGGAGTGGGTGGACTGGGGATTGCCTGGATTCCTTCCTCGGTTATTTTTTGCCTC
GCTTCTCTCTCCCCTCCCCCCTCCTCCCCGGGCCCCCGCG
