>Addgene plasmid #178152 | CACNA1A_Halo_N_allele | depositor partial sequence | sequence record 345789 | insert
CTCTTTTTTTTTTTTTCCGGAGTGGGTGGACTGGGGATTGCCTGGATTCCTTCCTCGGTTATTTTTTGCC
TCGCTTCTCTCTCCCCTCCCCCCTCCTCCCCGGGCCCCCGCGCCCCGCCCCCGCACCCTCCTCCCGCCCC
TCCTTCTCCGGGGTCAGCCAGGAAGATGTCCCGAGCTGCTATCCCCGGCTCGGCCCGGGCAGCCGCCTTC
TGAGCCCCCGACCCGAGGCGCCGAGCCGCCGCCGCCCGATGGGCTGGGCCGTGGAGCGTCTCCGCAGTCG
TAGCTCCAGCCGCCGCGCTCCCAGCCCCGGCAGCCTCAGCATCAGCGGCGGCGGCGGCGGCGGCGGCGTC
TTCCGCATCGTTCGCCGCAGCGTAACCCGGAGCCCTTTGCTCTTTGCAGAATGGCCGAGATCGGCACCGG
CTTTCCCTTCGATCCTCACTACGTGGAAGTGCTGGGCGAGAGAATGCACTATGTGGACGTGGGCCCCAGA
GATGGAACCCCTGTGCTGTTTCTGCACGGCAACCCTACCAGCAGCTACGTGTGGCGGAACATCATCCCTC
ACGTGGCCCCTACACACAGATGTATCGCCCCTGACCTGATCGGCATGGGCAAGAGCGATAAGCCCGACCT
GGGCTACTTCTTCGACGACCACGTGCGGTTCATGGACGCCTTTATTGAGGCCCTCGGCCTGGAAGAGGTG
GTGCTGGTTATTCACGATTGGGGCAGCGCCCTGGGATTCCACTGGGCCAAGAGAAACCCCGAGAGAGTGA
AGGGAATCGCCTTCATGGAATTCATCAGGCCCATTCCTACCTGGGACGAGTGGCCTGAGTTCGCCAGAGA
GACATTCCAGGCCTTCAGAACCACCGACGTGGGCAGAAAGCTGATCATCGACCAGAACGTGTTCATCGAG
GGCACCCTGCCTATGGGAGTCGTCAGACCACTGACCGAGGTGGAAATGGACCACTACAGAGAGCCCTTTC
TGAACCCCGTGGACCGGGAACCTCTTTGGAGATTCCCCAACGAGCTGCCCATTGCCGGCGAGCCTGCTAA
TATTGTGGCCCTGGTGGAAGAGTACATGGACTGGCTGCATCAGAGCCCCGTGCCTAAGCTGCTGTTTTGG
GGAACACCCGGCGTGCTGATTCCTCCTGCTGAAGCTGCCAGACTGGCCAAGAGCCTGCCTAATTGCAAGG
CCGTGGATATCGGCCCTGGCCTGAATCTGCTGCAAGAGGACAACCCCGATCTGATCGGCTCCGAGATTGC
CAGATGGCTGAGCACCCTGGAAATCAGCGGAGGAGGAGGTTCTGGAGGCGGTGGAAGTGGTGGCGGAGGT
AGCGCCCGCTTCGGAGACGAGATGCCGGCCCGCTACGGGGGAGGAGGCTCCGGGGCAGCCGCCGGGGTGG
TCGTGGGCAGCGGAGGCGGGCGAGGAGCCGGGGGCAGCCGGCAGGGCGGGCAGCCCGGGGCGCAAAGGAT
GTACAAGCAGTCAATGGCGCAGAGAGCGCGGACCATGGCACTCTACAACCCCATCCCCGTCCGACAGAAC
TGCCTCACGGTTAACCGGTCTCTCTTCCTCTTCAGCGAAGACAACGTGGTGAGAAAATACGCCAAAAAGA
TCACCGAATGGCCATATCCTTTTGCCCGAACCCCAGCAGCAGCTGCGCCTCCCCCTCCTCCCTCCGCCTC
CCCTCTTCCAGGCTGGGAGAGAGACCCGGGGGTTGATGGGAGGTGGGGAGGAG
